Addgene plasmid #98392: pSLIK TT 3xFLAG Luciferase neo
Purpose: Lentiviral vector for inducible expression of Luciferase with 3xFLAG N-terminal tag
Depositing lab: Kevin Janes. Depositing organization: University of Virginia. Publication: Tumor-Suppressor Inactivation of GDF11 Occurs by Precursor Sequestration in Triple-Negative Breast Cancer. Bajikar SS, Wang CC, Borten MA, Pereira EJ, Atkins KA, Janes KA. Dev Cell. 2017 Nov 20;43(4):418-435.e13. doi: 10.1016/j.devcel.2017.10.027. PubMed 29161592.
Backbone
  Vector backbone: pSLIK-neo
  Backbone manufacturer: Addgene #25735
  Backbone size w/o insert (bp): 13286
  Total vector size (bp): 13848
  Vector type: Mammalian Expression, Lentiviral
  Selectable markers: Neomycin (select with G418)
Growth in bacteria
  Bacterial resistance: Ampicillin, 100 μg/mL
  Growth temperature: 30°C
  Growth strain: NEB Stable
  Copy number: Unknown
Gene/Insert
  Gene/Insert name: Luciferase
  Insert size (bp): 1644
  Tag / fusion protein: 3xFLAG (N terminal on insert)
  Cloning method: Gateway Cloning
  Sequencing primers: 5′ CMV-F; 3′ hUBCpro-R
Terms and licenses: Academic/Nonprofit Terms; Industry Terms: Not Available to Industry
Depositor comments: Lentiviral mammalian expression plasmid for inducible expression of 3xFLAG Luciferase with neomycin selection; recombined from Addgene #98391 and Addgene #25735.
How to cite: pSLIK TT 3xFLAG Luciferase neo was a gift from Kevin Janes (Addgene plasmid # 98392 ; http://n2t.net/addgene:98392 ; RRID:Addgene_98392)
