[The description below was written by a language model from this plasmid's Addgene catalogue record and pLannotate feature annotations shown in this document.]
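Description:
pSLIK TT 3xFLAG Luciferase neo is a single-vector, doxycycline-inducible HIV-1-based lentiviral expression plasmid built on the pSLIK-neo backbone by Gateway recombination of an entry clone into the destination vector. It is propagated in E. coli through a high-copy ColE1/pUC-type origin with ampicillin resistance (AmpR). The backbone also carries an f1 origin and an SV40/EM7-driven bleomycin/Zeocin resistance cassette outside the viral region. The catalogue lists a total size of 13,848 bp, whereas the sequenced record annotated here is 13,732 nt.

The viral genome is transcribed from a CMV enhancer/promoter fused to a truncated 5' LTR. It includes the Ψ packaging signal, a gag fragment, the RRE for Rev-dependent export, the cPPT/CTS, a WPRE to boost transcript expression, and a truncated 3' LTR followed by a bGH polyadenylation signal.

Between the attB1 and attB2 sites left by recombination lies the payload: a tight TRE promoter (seven tet operators upstream of a minimal CMV promoter) driving firefly luciferase (luc+) with an N-terminal 3xFLAG tag. Downstream, a human ubiquitin C promoter constitutively expresses the rtTA3 reverse tetracycline transactivator, linked by an EMCV IRES to NeoR. Transduced mammalian cells can therefore be selected with G418 and already carry the transactivator needed to switch on the TRE cassette when doxycycline is added.

The record describes the plasmid as a vector for inducible expression of FLAG-tagged luciferase. It does not state the specific experimental role, though a construct like this could plausibly serve as a non-specific control alongside other inducible 3xFLAG-tagged pSLIK constructs.
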