Features (pLannotate 1.2.2; 40 found; start..end, strand, type, name):
    171..550     +  enhancer       CMV enhancer: human cytomegalovirus immediate early enhancer
    551..750     +  promoter       CMV promoter: human cytomegalovirus (CMV) immediate early promoter
    768..948     +  LTR            5' LTR (truncated): truncated 5' long terminal repeat (LTR) from HIV-1
    995..1120    +  misc_feature   HIV-1 Ψ: packaging signal of human immunodeficiency virus type 1
   1104..1467    +  CDS            HIV-1 gag (fragment): gag protein from human immunodeficiency virus 1; gag
   1613..1846    +  misc_feature   RRE: The Rev response element (RRE) of HIV-1 allows for Rev-dependent mRNA export from the nucleus to the cytoplasm.
   2223..2323    +  CDS            Rev (fragment): human immunodeficiency virus 1 (HIV-1) Rev protein; rev; enhances nuclear export of unspliced and incompletely spliced viral mRNAs
   2373..2490    +  misc_feature   cPPT/CTS: central polypurine tract and central termination sequence of HIV-1
   2547..2571    +  protein_bind   attB1: mutant version of attB; recombination site for the Gateway® BP reaction BP Clonase™
   2603..2917    +  promoter       tight TRE promoter: Tet-responsive promoter PTight, consisting of seven tet operator sequences followed by the minimal CMV promoter
   2927..2992    +  CDS            3xFLAG: three tandem FLAG® epitope tags, followed by an enterokinase cleavage site
   2993..4636    +  CDS            luciferase: firefly luciferase; luc+; enhanced luc+ version of the luciferase gene
   4675..4699    -  protein_bind   attB2: mutant version of attB; recombination site for the Gateway® BP reaction BP Clonase™
   4749..5960    +  promoter       UbC promoter: human ubiquitin C promoter
   6019..6716    +  CDS            rtTA3 (fragment): reverse tetracycline transactivator 3 activates expression from Tet-responsive promoters in the presence of doxycycline
   6646..6756    +  CDS            VP48: 3 tandem repeats of the minimal activation domain of herpes simplex virus VP16 (Cheng et al., 2013)
   6913..7375    +  misc_feature   IRES: internal ribosome entry site (IRES) of the encephalomyocarditis virus (EMCV)
   7391..8185    +  CDS            NeoR/KanR: aminoglycoside phosphotransferase from Tn5; aph(3')-II (or nptII); confers resistance to neomycin, kanamycin, and G418 (Geneticin®)
   8213..8296    +  CDS            large T antigen (fragment): large T antigen from SV40 (simian virus 40)
   8330..8353    +  misc_feature   MCS (fragment): pBluescript multiple cloning site
   8353..8941    +  misc_feature   WPRE: woodchuck hepatitis virus posttranscriptional regulatory element
   8942..8961    +  misc_feature   MCS (fragment): pBluescript multiple cloning site
   8963..9463    +  CDS            nef (fragment): NEF_HV1LA - Experimental evidence at protein level: Swiss-Prot protein existence level 1. Extracellular Nef protein targets CD4(+) T-lymphocytes for apoptosis by interacting with CXCR4 surface receptors. From Human immunodeficiency virus type 1 group M subtype B (isolate Lai) (HIV-1).
   9470..9650    +  LTR            5' LTR (truncated): truncated 5' long terminal repeat (LTR) from HIV-1
   9682..9906    +  polyA_signal   bGH poly(A) signal: bovine growth hormone polyadenylation signal
   9910..9931    +  promoter       SV40 promoter (fragment): SV40 enhancer and early promoter
   9952..10380   +  rep_origin     f1 ori (sequence partly withheld): f1 bacteriophage origin of replication; arrow indicates direction of (+) strand synthesis
  10394..10723   +  promoter       SV40 promoter: SV40 enhancer and early promoter
  10771..10818   +  promoter       EM7 promoter: synthetic bacterial promoter&nbsp
  10837..11211   +  CDS            BleoR: antibiotic-binding protein; Sh ble from Streptoalloteichus hindustanus; confers resistance to bleomycin, phleomycin, and Zeocin™
  11221..11346   +  CDS            ble (fragment): BLE_KLEPN - Experimental evidence at protein level: Swiss-Prot protein existence level 1. Binding protein with a strong affinity to the bleomycin family of antibiotics. Binds to CL990; an antimitotic-antibiotic compound. From Klebsiella pneumoniae.
  11341..11462   +  polyA_signal   SV40 poly(A) signal: SV40 polyadenylation signal
  11533..11555   -  protein_bind   lac operator (fragment): The lac repressor binds to the lac operator to inhibit transcription in E. coli. This inhibition can be relieved by adding lactose or isopropyl-β-D-thiogalactopyranoside (IPTG). lac repressor encoded by lacI
  11559..11589   -  promoter       lac promoter: promoter for the E. coli lac operon
  11604..11625   -  protein_bind   CAP binding site: CAP binding activates transcription in the presence of cAMP. E. coli catabolite activator protein
  11638..11730   -  CDS            lacI (fragment): lac repressor; lacI; The lac repressor binds to the lac operator to inhibit transcription in E. coli. This inhibition can be relieved by adding lactose or isopropyl-β-D-thiogalactopyranoside (IPTG).
  11913..12501   -  rep_origin     ori: high-copy-number ColE1/pMB1/pBR322/pUC origin of replication
  12672..13532   -  CDS            AmpR: β-lactamase; bla; confers resistance to ampicillin, carbenicillin, and related antibiotics
  13533..13637   -  promoter       AmpR promoter: bla
  13696..16      -  misc_feature   bom (fragment) (across the origin): basis of mobility region from pBR322
>Addgene plasmid #98392 | pSLIK TT 3xFLAG Luciferase neo | addgene full sequence | sequence record 183474 | Addgene NGS Result
ATAGTTAAGCCAGTATCTGCTCCCTGCTTGTGTGTTGGAGGTCGCTGAGTAGTGCGCGAGCAAAATTTAA
GCTACAACAAGGCAAGGCTTGACCGACAATTGCATGAAGAATCTGCTTAGGGTTAGGCGTTTTGCGCTGC
TTCGCGATGTACGGGCCAGATATACGCGTTGACATTGATTATTGACTAGTTATTAATAGTAATCAATTAC
GGGGTCATTAGTTCATAGCCCATATATGGAGTTCCGCGTTACATAACTTACGGTAAATGGCCCGCCTGGC
TGACCGCCCAACGACCCCCGCCCATTGACGTCAATAATGACGTATGTTCCCATAGTAACGCCAATAGGGA
CTTTCCATTGACGTCAATGGGTGGAGTATTTACGGTAAACTGCCCACTTGGCAGTACATCAAGTGTATCA
TATGCCAAGTACGCCCCCTATTGACGTCAATGACGGTAAATGGCCCGCCTGGCATTATGCCCAGTACATG
ACCTTATGGGACTTTCCTACTTGGCAGTACATCTACGTATTAGTCATCGCTATTACCATGGTGATGCGGT
TTTGGCAGTACATCAATGGGCGTGGATAGCGGTTTGACTCACGGGGATTTCCAAGTCTCCACCCCATTGA
CGTCAATGGGAGTTTGTTTTGGCACCAAAATCAACGGGACTTTCCAAAATGTCGTAACAACTCCGCCCCA
TTGACGCAAATGGGCGGTAGGCGTGTACGGTGGGAGGTCTATATAAGCAGCGCGTTTTGCCTGTACTGGG
TCTCTCTGGTTAGACCAGATCTGAGCCTGGGAGCTCTCTGGCTAACTAGGGAACCCACTGCTTAAGCCTC
AATAAAGCTTGCCTTGAGTGCTTCAAGTAGTGTGTGCCCGTCTGTTGTGTGACTCTGGTAACTAGAGATC
CCTCAGACCCTTTTAGTCAGTGTGGAAAATCTCTAGCAGTGGCGCCCGAACAGGGACTTGAAAGCGAAAG
GGAAACCAGAGGAGCTCTCTCGACGCAGGACTCGGCTTGCTGAAGCGCGCACGGCAAGAGGCGAGGGGCG
GCGACTGGTGAGTACGCCAAAAATTTTGACTAGCGGAGGCTAGAAGGAGAGAGATGGGTGCGAGAGCGTC
AGTATTAAGCGGGGGAGAATTAGATCGCGATGGGAAAAAATTCGGTTAAGGCCAGGGGGAAAGAAAAAAT
ATAAATTAAAACATATAGTATGGGCAAGCAGGGAGCTAGAACGATTCGCAGTTAATCCTGGCCTGTTAGA
AACATCAGAAGGCTGTAGACAAATACTGGGACAGCTACAACCATCCCTTCAGACAGGATCAGAAGAACTT
AGATCATTATATAATACAGTAGCAACCCTCTATTGTGTGCATCAAAGGATAGAGATAAAAGACACCAAGG
AAGCTTTAGACAAGATAGAGGAAGAGCAAAACAAAAGTAAGACCACCGCACAGCAAGCGGCCGCTGATCT
TCAGACCTGGAGGAGGAGATATGAGGGACAATTGGAGAAGTGAATTATATAAATATAAAGTAGTAAAAAT
TGAACCATTAGGAGTAGCACCCACCAAGGCAAAGAGAAGAGTGGTGCAGAGAGAAAAAAGAGCAGTGGGA
ATAGGAGCTTTGTTCCTTGGGTTCTTGGGAGCAGCAGGAAGCACTATGGGCGCAGCGTCAATGACGCTGA
CGGTACAGGCCAGACAATTATTGTCTGGTATAGTGCAGCAGCAGAACAATTTGCTGAGGGCTATTGAGGC
GCAACAGCATCTGTTGCAACTCACAGTCTGGGGCATCAAGCAGCTCCAGGCAAGAATCCTGGCTGTGGAA
AGATACCTAAAGGATCAACAGCTCCTGGGGATTTGGGGTTGCTCTGGAAAACTCATTTGCACCACTGCTG
TGCCTTGGAATGCTAGTTGGAGTAATAAATCTCTGGAACAGATTTGGAATCACACGACCTGGATGGAGTG
GGACAGAGAAATTAACAATTACACAAGCTTAATACACTCCTTAATTGAAGAATCGCAAAACCAGCAAGAA
AAGAATGAACAAGAATTATTGGAATTAGATAAATGGGCAAGTTTGTGGAATTGGTTTAACATAACAAATT
GGCTGTGGTATATAAAATTATTCATAATGATAGTAGGAGGCTTGGTAGGTTTAAGAATAGTTTTTGCTGT
ACTTTCTATAGTGAATAGAGTTAGGCAGGGATATTCACCATTATCGTTTCAGACCCACCTCCCAACCCCG
AGGGGACCCGACAGGCCCGAAGGAATAGAAGAAGAAGGTGGAGAGAGAGACAGAGACAGATCCATTCGAT
TAGTGAACGGATCGGCACTGCGTGCGCCAATTCTGCAGACAAATGGCAGTATTCATCCACAATTTTAAAA
GAAAAGGGGGGATTGGGGGGTACAGTGCAGGGGAAAGAATAGTAGACATAATAGCAACAGACATACAAAC
TAAAGAATTACAAAAACAAATTACAAAAATTCAAAATTTTCGGGTTTATTACAGGGACAGCAGAGATCCA
GTTTGGTTAATTCTAGACAGTTATCAACAAGTTTGTACAAAAAAGCAGGCTTTAAAGGAACCAATTCAGT
CGACTGGATCCCGAGTTTACTCCCTATCAGTGATAGAGAACGTATGTCGAGTTTACTCCCTATCAGTGAT
AGAGAACGATGTCGAGTTTACTCCCTATCAGTGATAGAGAACGTATGTCGAGTTTACTCCCTATCAGTGA
TAGAGAACGTATGTCGAGTTTACTCCCTATCAGTGATAGAGAACGTATGTCGAGTTTATCCCTATCAGTG
ATAGAGAACGTATGTCGAGTTTACTCCCTATCAGTGATAGAGAACGTATGTCGAGGTAGGCGTGTACGGT
GGGAGGCCTATATAAGCAGAGCTCGTTTAGTGAACCGTCAGATCGCCACTAGTATGGACTACAAAGACCA
TGACGGTGATTATAAAGATCATGACATCGATTACAAGGATGACGATGACAAGATGGAAGACGCCAAAAAC
ATAAAGAAAGGCCCGGCGCCATTCTATCCGCTGGAAGATGGAACCGCTGGAGAGCAACTGCATAAGGCTA
TGAAGAGATACGCCCTGGTTCCTGGAACAATTGCTTTTACAGATGCACATATCGAGGTGGACATCACTTA
CGCTGAGTACTTCGAAATGTCCGTTCGGTTGGCAGAAGCTATGAAACGATATGGGCTGAATACAAATCAC
AGAATCGTCGTATGCAGTGAAAACTCTCTTCAATTCTTTATGCCGGTGTTGGGCGCGTTATTTATCGGAG
TTGCAGTTGCGCCCGCGAACGACATTTATAATGAACGTGAATTGCTCAACAGTATGGGCATTTCGCAGCC
TACCGTGGTGTTCGTTTCCAAAAAGGGGTTGCAAAAAATTTTGAACGTGCAAAAAAAGCTCCCAATCATC
CAAAAAATTATTATCATGGATTCTAAAACGGATTACCAGGGATTTCAGTCGATGTACACGTTCGTCACAT
CTCATCTACCTCCCGGTTTTAATGAATACGATTTTGTGCCAGAGTCCTTCGATAGGGACAAGACAATTGC
ACTGATCATGAACTCCTCTGGATCTACTGGTCTGCCTAAAGGTGTCGCTCTGCCTCATAGAACTGCCTGC
GTGAGATTCTCGCATGCCAGAGATCCTATTTTTGGCAATCAAATCATTCCGGATACTGCGATTTTAAGTG
TTGTTCCATTCCATCACGGTTTTGGAATGTTTACTACACTCGGATATTTGATATGTGGATTTCGAGTCGT
CTTAATGTATAGATTTGAAGAAGAGCTGTTTCTGAGGAGCCTTCAGGATTACAAGATTCAAAGTGCGCTG
CTGGTGCCAACCCTATTCTCCTTCTTCGCCAAAAGCACTCTGATTGACAAATACGATTTATCTAATTTAC
ACGAAATTGCTTCTGGTGGCGCTCCCCTCTCTAAGGAAGTCGGGGAAGCGGTTGCCAAGAGGTTCCATCT
GCCAGGTATCAGGCAAGGATATGGGCTCACTGAGACTACATCAGCTATTCTGATTACACCCGAGGGGGAT
GATAAACCGGGCGCGGTCGGTAAAGTTGTTCCATTTTTTGAAGCGAAGGTTGTGGATCTGGATACCGGGA
AAACGCTGGGCGTTAATCAAAGAGGCGAACTGTGTGTGAGAGGTCCTATGATTATGTCCGGTTATGTAAA
CAATCCGGAAGCGACCAACGCCTTGATTGACAAGGATGGATGGCTACATTCTGGAGACATAGCTTACTGG
GACGAAGACGAACACTTCTTCATCGTTGACCGCCTGAAGTCTCTGATTAAGTACAAAGGCTATCAGGTGG
CTCCCGCTGAATTGGAATCCATCTTGCTCCAACACCCCAACATCTTCGACGCAGGTGTCGCAGGTCTTCC
CGACGATGACGCCGGTGAACTTCCCGCCGCCGTTGTTGTTTTGGAGCACGGAAAGACGATGACGGAAAAA
GAGATCGTGGATTACGTCGCCAGTCAAGTAACAACCGCGAAAAAGTTGCGCGGAGGAGTTGTGTTTGTGG
ACGAAGTACCGAAAGGTCTTACCGGAAAACTCGACGCAAGAAAAATCAGAGAGATCCTCATAAAGGCCAA
GAAGGGCGGAAAGATCTGAGAATTGGAAGACTAATGCGTTTTCGAGATATCTAGACCCAGCTTTCTTGTA
CAAAGTGGTTGATAACATCTCGAGCCATAAAGATGGTTAATTAACCCACCCAAGATCTGGCCTCCGCGCC
GGGTTTTGGCGCCTCCCGCGGGCGCCCCCCTCCTCACGGCGAGCGCTGCCACGTCAGACGAAGGGCGCAG
CGAGCGTCCTGATCCTTCCGCCCGGACGCTCAGGACAGCGGCCCGCTGCTCATAAGACTCGGCCTTAGAA
CCCCAGTATCAGCAGAAGGACATTTTAGGACGGGACTTGGGTGACTCTAGGGCACTGGTTTTCTTTCCAG
AGAGCGGAACAGGCGAGGAAAAGTAGTCCCTTCTCGGCGATTCTGCGGAGGGATCTCCGTGGGGCGGTGA
ACGCCGATGATTATATAAGGACGCGCCGGGTGTGGCACAGCTAGTTCCGTCGCAGCCGGGATTTGGGTCG
CGGTTCTTGTTTGTGGATCGCTGTGATCGTCACTTGGTGAGTAGCGGGCTGCTGGGCTGGCCGGGGCTTT
CGTGGCCGCCGGGCCGCTCGGTGGGACGGAAGCGTGTGGAGAGACCGCCAAGGGCTGTAGTCTGGGTCCG
CGAGCAAGGTTGCCCTGAACTGGGGGTTGGGGGGAGCGCAGCAAAATGGCGGCTGTTCCCGAGTCTTGAA
TGGAAGACGCTTGTGAGGCGGGCTGTGAGGTCGTTGAAACAAGGTGGGGGGCATGGTGGGCGGCAAGAAC
CCAAGGTCTTGAGGCCTTCGCTAATGCGGGAAAGCTCTTATTCGGGTGAGATGGGCTGGGGCACCATCTG
GGGACCCTGACGTGAAGTTTGTCACTGACTGGAGAACTCGGTTTGTCGTCTGTTGCGGGGGCGGCAGTTA
TGGCGGTGCCGTTGGGCAGTGCACCCGTACCTTTGGGAGCGCGCGCCCTCGTCGTGTCGTGACGTCACCC
GTTCTGTTGGCTTATAATGCAGGGTGGGGCCACCTGCCGGTAGGTGTGCGGTAGGCTTTTCTCCGTCGCA
GGACGCAGGGTTCGGGCCTAGGGTAGGCTCTCCTGAATCGACAGGCGCCGGACCTCTGGTGAGGGGAGGG
ATAAGTGAGGCGTCAGTTTCTTTGGTCGGTTTTATGTACCTATCTTCTTAAGTAGCTGAAGCTCCGGTTT
TGAACTATGCGCTCGGGGTTGGCGAGTGTGTTTTGTGAAGTTTTTTAGGCACCTTTTGAAATGTAATCAT
TTGGGTCAATATGTAATTTTCAGTGTTAGACTAGTAAATTGTCCGCTAAATTCTGGCCGTTTTTGGCTTT
TTTGTTAGACGAAGCTTGGTACCGAGCTCGGATCTCCACCCCGTACCGGTCCTGCAGTCGAATTCACCAT
GTCTAGACTGGACAAGAGCAAAGTCATAAACGGAGCTCTGGAATTACTCAATGGTGTCGGTATCGAAGGC
CTGACGACAAGGAAACTCGCTCAAAAGCTGGGAGTTGAGCAGCCTACCCTGTACTGGCACGTGAAGAACA
AGCGGGCCCTGCTCGATGCCCTGCCAATCGAGATGCTGGACAGGCATCATACCCACTTCTGCCCCCTGGA
AGGCGAGTCATGGCAAGACTTTCTGCGGAACAACGCCAAGTCATACCGCTGTGCTCTCCTCTCACATCGC
GACGGGGCTAAAGTGCATCTCGGCACCCGCCCAACAGAGAAACAGTACGAAACCCTGGAAAATCAGCTCG
CGTTCCTGTGTCAGCAAGGCTTCTCCCTGGAGAACGCACTGTACGCTCTGTCCGCCGTGGGCCACTTTAC
ACTGGGCTGCGTATTGGAGGAACAGGAGCATCAAGTAGCAAAAGAGGAAAGAGAGACACCTACCACCGAT
TCTATGCCCCCACTTCTGAGACAAGCAATTGAGCTGTTCGACCGGCAGGGAGCCGAACCTGCCTTCCTTT
TCGGCCTGGAACTAATCATATGTGGCCTGGAGAAACAGCTAAAGTGCGAAAGCGGCGGGCCGACCGACGC
CCTTGACGATTTTGACTTAGACATGCTCCCAGCCGATGCCCTTGACGACTTTGACCTTGATATGCTGCCT
GCTGACGCTCTTGACGATTTTGACCTTGACATGCTCCCCGGGTAACTAAGTAAGGATCCGCGGCCGCACT
AGAGGAATTCCGCCCCTCTCCCCCCCCCCCCCTAACGTTACTGGCCGAAGCCGCTTGGAATAAGGCCGGT
GTGCGTTTGTCTATATGTTATTTTCCACCATATTGCCGTCTTTTGGCAATGTGAGGGCCCGGAAACCTGG
CCCTGTCTTCTTGACGAGCATTCCTAGGGGTCTTTCCCCTCTCGCCAAAGGAATGCAAGGTCTGTTGAAT
GTCGTGAAGGAAGCAGTTCCTCTGGAAGCTTCTTGAAGACAAACAACGTCTGTAGCGACCCTTTGCAGGC
AGCGGAACCCCCCACCTGGCGACAGGTGCCTCTGCGGCCAAAAGCCACGTGTATAAGATACACCTGCAAA
GGCGGCACAACCCCAGTGCCACGTTGTGAGTTGGATAGTTGTGGAAAGAGTCAAATGGCTCTCCTCAAGC
GTATTCAACAAGGGGCTGAAGGATGCCCAGAAGGTACCCCATTGTATGGGATCTGATCTGGGGCCTCGGT
GCACATGCTTTACATGTGTTTAGTCGAGGTTAAAAAAACGTCTAGGCCCCCCGAACCACGGGGACGTGGT
TTTCCTTTGAAAAACACGATGATAAGCTTACCGGTCCACCATGATTGAACAAGATGGATTGCACGCAGGT
TCTCCGGCCGCTTGGGTGGAGAGGCTATTCGGCTATGACTGGGCACAACAGACAATCGGCTGCTCTGATG
CCGCCGTGTTCCGGCTGTCAGCGCAGGGGCGCCCGGTTCTTTTTGTCAAGACCGACCTGTCCGGTGCCCT
GAATGAACTGCAAGACGAGGCAGCGCGGCTATCGTGGCTGGCCACGACGGGCGTTCCTTGCGCAGCTGTG
CTCGACGTTGTCACTGAAGCGGGAAGGGACTGGCTGCTATTGGGCGAAGTGCCGGGGCAGGATCTCCTGT
CATCTCACCTTGCTCCTGCCGAGAAAGTATCCATCATGGCTGATGCAATGCGGCGGCTGCATACGCTTGA
TCCGGCTACCTGCCCATTCGACCACCAAGCGAAACATCGCATCGAGCGAGCACGTACTCGGATGGAAGCC
GGTCTTGTCGATCAGGATGATCTGGACGAAGAGCATCAGGGGCTCGCGCCAGCCGAACTGTTCGCCAGGC
TCAAGGCGAGCATGCCCGACGGCGAGGATCTCGTCGTGACCCATGGCGATGCCTGCTTGCCGAATATCAT
GGTGGAAAATGGCCGCTTTTCTGGATTCATCGACTGTGGCCGGCTGGGTGTGGCGGACCGCTATCAGGAC
ATAGCGTTGGCTACCCGTGATATTGCTGAAGAGCTTGGCGGCGAATGGGCTGACCGCTTCCTCGTGCTTT
ACGGTATCGCCGCTCCCGATTCGCAGCGCATCGCCTTCTATCGCCTTCTTGACGAGTTCTTCTGATGTAC
AAGTAAAGCGGCCGCGACTCTAGATCATAATCAGCCATACCACATTTGTAGAGGTTTTACTTGCTTTAAA
AAACCTCCCACACCTCCCCCTGAACCTGAAACATAAAATGAATGCAATTGTTGTTGTTTAGTCCCTCCCA
ATTCGATATCAAGCTTATCGATAATCAACCTCTGGATTACAAAATTTGTGAAAGATTGACTGGTATTCTT
AACTATGTTGCTCCTTTTACGCTATGTGGATACGCTGCTTTAATGCCTTTGTATCATGCTATTGCTTCCC
GTATGGCTTTCATTTTCTCCTCCTTGTATAAATCCTGGTTGCTGTCTCTTTATGAGGAGTTGTGGCCCGT
TGTCAGGCAACGTGGCGTGGTGTGCACTGTGTTTGCTGACGCAACCCCCACTGGTTGGGGCATTGCCACC
ACCTGTCAGCTCCTTTCCGGGACTTTCGCTTTCCCCCTCCCTATTGCCACGGCGGAACTCATCGCCGCCT
GCCTTGCCCGCTGCTGGACAGGGGCTCGGCTGTTGGGCACTGACAATTCCGTGGTGTTGTCGGGGAAATC
ATCGTCCTTTCCTTGGCTGCTCGCCTGTGTTGCCACCTGGATTCTGCGCGGGACGTCCTTCTGCTACGTC
CCTTCGGCCCTCAATCCAGCGGACCTTCCTTCCCGCGGCCTGCTGCCGGCTCTGCGGCCTCTTCCGCGTC
TTCGCCTTCGCCCTCAGACGAGTCGGATCTCCCTTTGGGCCGCCTCCCCGCATCGATACCGTCGACCTCG
ATCGAGACCTAGAAAAACATGGAGCAATCACAAGTAGCAATACAGCAGCTACCAATGCTGATTGTGCCTG
GCTAGAAGCACAAGAGGAGGAGGAGGTGGGTTTTCCAGTCACACCTCAGGTACCTTTAAGACCAATGACT
TACAAGGCAGCTGTAGATCTTAGCCACTTTTTAAAAGAAAAGGGGGGACTGGAAGGGCTAATTCACTCCC
AACGAAGACAAGATATCCTTGATCTGTGGATCTACCACACACAAGGCTACTTCCCTGATTGGCAGAACTA
CACACCAGGGCCAGGGATCAGATATCCACTGACCTTTGGATGGTGCTACAAGCTAGTACCAGTTGAGCAA
GAGAAGGTAGAAGAAGCCAATGAAGGAGAGAACACCCGCTTGTTACACCCTGTGAGCCTGCATGGGATGG
ATGACCCGGAGAGAGAAGTATTAGAGTGGAGGTTTGACAGCCGCCTAGCATTTCATCACATGGCCCGAGA
GCTGCATCCGGACTGTACTGGGTCTCTCTGGTTAGACCAGATCTGAGCCTGGGAGCTCTCTGGCTAACTA
GGGAACCCACTGCTTAAGCCTCAATAAAGCTTGCCTTGAGTGCTTCAAGTAGTGTGTGCCCGTCTGTTGT
GTGACTCTGGTAACTAGAGATCCCTCAGACCCTTTTAGTCAGTGTGGAAAATCTCTAGCAGGGCCCGTTT
AAACCCGCTGATCAGCCTCGACTGTGCCTTCTAGTTGCCAGCCATCTGTTGTTTGCCCCTCCCCCGTGCC
TTCCTTGACCCTGGAAGGTGCCACTCCCACTGTCCTTTCCTAATAAAATGAGGAAATTGCATCGCATTGT
CTGAGTAGGTGTCATTCTATTCTGGGGGGTGGGGTGGGGCAGGACAGCAAGGGGGAGGATTGGGAAGACA
ATAGCAGGCATGCTGGGGATGCGGTGGGCTCTATGGCTTCTGAGGCGGAAAGAACCAGCTGGGGCTCTAG
GGGGTATCCCC
[124 nt withheld, positions 9952-10075]
C
[91 nt withheld, positions 10077-10167]
A
[49 nt withheld, positions 10169-10217]
CCTTTGACGTTGGAGTCCACGTTCTTT
[37 nt withheld, positions 10245-10281]
ACCCTATCTCGGTCTATTCTTTTGATTTATAAGGGATTTTGCCGATTTCGGCCTATTGGTTAAAAAATGA
GCTGATTTAACAAAAATTTAACGCGAATTAATTCTGTGGAATGTGTGTCAGTTAGGGTGTGGAAAGTCCC
CAGGCTCCCCAGCAGGCAGAAGTATGCAAAGCATGCATCTCAATTAGTCAGCAACCAGGTGTGGAAAGTC
CCCAGGCTCCCCAGCAGGCAGAAGTATGCAAAGCATGCATCTCAATTAGTCAGCAACCATAGTCCCGCCC
CTAACTCCGCCCATCCCGCCCCTAACTCCGCCCAGTTCCGCCCATTCTCCGCCCCATGGCTGACTAATTT
TTTTTATTTATGCAGAGGCCGAGGCCGCCTCTGCCTCTGAGCTATTCCAGAAGTAGTGAGGAGGCTTTTT
TGGAGGCCTAGGCTTTTGCAAAAAGCTCCCGGGAGCTTGTATATCCATTTTCGGATCTGATCAGCACGTG
TTGACAATTAATCATCGGCATAGTATATCGGCATAGTATAATACGACAAGGTGAGGAACTAAACCATGGC
CAAGTTGACCAGTGCCGTTCCGGTGCTCACCGCGCGCGACGTCGCCGGAGCGGTCGAGTTCTGGACCGAC
CGGCTCGGGTTCTCCCGGGACTTCGTGGAGGACGACTTCGCCGGTGTGGTCCGGGACGACGTGACCCTGT
TCATCAGCGCGGTCCAGGACCAGGTGGTGCCGGACAACACCCTGGCCTGGGTGTGGGTGCGCGGCCTGGA
CGAGCTGTACGCCGAGTGGTCGGAGGTCGTGTCCACGAACTTCCGGGACGCCTCCGGGCCGGCCATGACC
GAGATCGGCGAGCAGCCGTGGGGGCGGGAGTTCGCCCTGCGCGACCCGGCCGGCAACTGCGTGCACTTCG
TGGCCGAGGAGCAGGACTGACACGTGCTACGAGATTTCGATTCCACCGCCGCCTTCTATGAAAGGTTGGG
CTTCGGAATCGTTTTCCGGGACGCCGGCTGGATGATCCTCCAGCGCGGGGATCTCATGCTGGAGTTCTTC
GCCCACCCCAACTTGTTTATTGCAGCTTATAATGGTTACAAATAAAGCAATAGCATCACAAATTTCACAA
ATAAAGCATTTTTTTCACTGCATTCTAGTTGTGGTTTGTCCAAACTCATCAATGTATCTTATCATGTCTG
TATACCGTCGACCTCTAGCTAGAGCTTGGCGTAATCATGGTCATAGCTGTTTCCTGTGTGAAATTGTTAT
CCGCTCACAATTCCACACAACATACGAGCCGGAAGCATAAAGTGTAAAGCCTGGGGTGCCTAATGAGTGA
GCTAACTCACATTAATTGCGTTGCGCTCACTGCCCGCTTTCCAGTCGGGAAACCTGTCGTGCCAGCTGCA
TTAATGAATCGGCCAACGCGCGGGGAGAGGCGGTTTGCGTATTGGGCGCTCTTCCGCTTCCTCGCTCACT
GACTCGCTGCGCTCGGTCGTTCGGCTGCGGCGAGCGGTATCAGCTCACTCAAAGGCGGTAATACGGTTAT
CCACAGAATCAGGGGATAACGCAGGAAAGAACATGTGAGCAAAAGGCCAGCAAAAGGCCAGGAACCGTAA
AAAGGCCGCGTTGCTGGCGTTTTTCCATAGGCTCCGCCCCCCTGACGAGCATCACAAAAATCGACGCTCA
AGTCAGAGGTGGCGAAACCCGACAGGACTATAAAGATACCAGGCGTTTCCCCCTGGAAGCTCCCTCGTGC
GCTCTCCTGTTCCGACCCTGCCGCTTACCGGATACCTGTCCGCCTTTCTCCCTTCGGGAAGCGTGGCGCT
TTCTCATAGCTCACGCTGTAGGTATCTCAGTTCGGTGTAGGTCGTTCGCTCCAAGCTGGGCTGTGTGCAC
GAACCCCCCGTTCAGCCCGACCGCTGCGCCTTATCCGGTAACTATCGTCTTGAGTCCAACCCGGTAAGAC
ACGACTTATCGCCACTGGCAGCAGCCACTGGTAACAGGATTAGCAGAGCGAGGTATGTAGGCGGTGCTAC
AGAGTTCTTGAAGTGGTGGCCTAACTACGGCTACACTAGAAGAACAGTATTTGGTATCTGCGCTCTGCTG
AAGCCAGTTACCTTCGGAAAAAGAGTTGGTAGCTCTTGATCCGGCAAACAAACCACCGCTGGTAGCGGTG
GTTTTTTTGTTTGCAAGCAGCAGATTACGCGCAGAAAAAAAGGATCTCAAGAAGATCCTTTGATCTTTTC
TACGGGGTCTGACGCTCAGTGGAACGAAAACTCACGTTAAGGGATTTTGGTCATGAGATTATCAAAAAGG
ATCTTCACCTAGATCCTTTTAAATTAAAAATGAAGTTTTAAATCAATCTAAAGTATATATGAGTAAACTT
GGTCTGACAGTTACCAATGCTTAATCAGTGAGGCACCTATCTCAGCGATCTGTCTATTTCGTTCATCCAT
AGTTGCCTGACTCCCCGTCGTGTAGATAACTACGATACGGGAGGGCTTACCATCTGGCCCCAGTGCTGCA
ATGATACCGCGAGACCCACGCTCACCGGCTCCAGATTTATCAGCAATAAACCAGCCAGCCGGAAGGGCCG
AGCGCAGAAGTGGTCCTGCAACTTTATCCGCCTCCATCCAGTCTATTAATTGTTGCCGGGAAGCTAGAGT
AAGTAGTTCGCCAGTTAATAGTTTGCGCAACGTTGTTGCCATTGCTACAGGCATCGTGGTGTCACGCTCG
TCGTTTGGTATGGCTTCATTCAGCTCCGGTTCCCAACGATCAAGGCGAGTTACATGATCCCCCATGTTGT
GCAAAAAAGCGGTTAGCTCCTTCGGTCCTCCGATCGTTGTCAGAAGTAAGTTGGCCGCAGTGTTATCACT
CATGGTTATGGCAGCACTGCATAATTCTCTTACTGTCATGCCATCCGTAAGATGCTTTTCTGTGACTGGT
GAGTACTCAACCAAGTCATTCTGAGAATAGTGTATGCGGCGACCGAGTTGCTCTTGCCCGGCGTCAATAC
GGGATAATACCGCGCCACATAGCAGAACTTTAAAAGTGCTCATCATTGGAAAACGTTCTTCGGGGCGAAA
ACTCTCAAGGATCTTACCGCTGTTGAGATCCAGTTCGATGTAACCCACTCGTGCACCCAACTGATCTTCA
GCATCTTTTACTTTCACCAGCGTTTCTGGGTGAGCAAAAACAGGAAGGCAAAATGCCGCAAAAAAGGGAA
TAAGGGCGACACGGAAATGTTGAATACTCATACTCTTCCTTTTTCAATATTATTGAAGCATTTATCAGGG
TTATTGTCTCATGAGCGGATACATATTTGAATGTATTTAGAAAAATAAACAAATAGGGGTTCCGCGCACA
TTTCCCCGAAAAGTGCCACCTGACGTCGACGGATCGGGAGATCTCCCGATCCCCTATGGTGCACTCTCAG
TACAATCTGCTCTGATGCCGC
