>Addgene plasmid #98392 | pSLIK TT 3xFLAG Luciferase neo | depositor partial sequence | sequence record 180568 | pDONR223_Luciferase
ATGGAAGACGCCAAAAACATAAAGAAAGGCCCGGCGCCATTCTATCCGCTGGAAGATGGAACCGCTGGAG
AGCAACTGCATAAGGCTATGAAGAGATACGCCCTGGTTCCTGGAACAATTGCTTTTACAGATGCACATAT
CGAGGTGGACATCACTTACGCTGAGTACTTCGAAATGTCCGTTCGGTTGGCAGAAGCTATGAAACGATAT
GGGCTGAATACAAATCACAGAATCGTCGTATGCAGTGAAAACTCTCTTCAATTCTTTATGCCGGTGTTGG
GCGCGTTATTTATCGGAGTTGCAGTTGCGCCCGCGAACGACATTTATAATGAACGTGAATTGCTCAACAG
TATGGGCATTTCGCAGCCTACCGTGGTGTTCGTTTCCAAAAAGGGGTTGCAAAAAATTTTGAACGTGCAA
AAAAAGCTCCCAATCATCCAAAAAATTATTATCATGGATTCTAAAACGGATTACCAGGGATTTCAGTCGA
TGTACACGTTCGTCACATCTCATCTACCTCCCGGTTTTAATGAATACGATTTTGTGCCAGAGTCCTTCGA
TAGGGACAAGACAATTGCACTGATCATGAACTCCTCTGGATCTACTGGTCTGCCTAAAGGTGTCGCTCTG
CCTCATAGAACTGCCTGCGTGAGATTCTCGCATGCCAGAGATCCTATTTTTGGCAATCAAATCATTCCGG
ATACTGCGATTTTAAGTGTTGTTCCATTCCATCACGGTTTTGGAATGTTTACTACACTCGGATATTTGAT
ATGTGGATTTCGAGTCGTCTTAATGTATAGATTTGAAGAAGAGCTGTTTCTGAGGAGCCTTCAGGATTAC
AAGATTCAAAGTGCGCTGCTGGTGCCAACCCTATTCTCCTTCTTCGCCAAAAGCACTCTGATTGACAAAT
ACGATTTATCTAATTTACACGAAATTGCTTCTGGTGGCGCTCCCCTCTCTAAGGAAGTCGGGGAAGCGGT
TGCCAAGAGGTTCCATCTGCCAGGTATCAGGCAAGGATATGGGCTCACTGAGACTACATCAGCTATTCTG
ATTACACCCGAGGGGGATGATAAACCGGGCGCGGTCGGTAAAGTTGTTCCATTTTTTGAAGCGAAGGTTG
TGGATCTGGATACCGGGAAAACGCTGGGCGTTAATCAAAGAGGCGAACTGTGTGTGAGAGGTCCTATGAT
TATGTCCGGTTATGTAAACAATCCGGAAGCGACCAACGCCTTGATTGACAAGGATGGATGGCTACATTCT
GGAGACATAGCTTACTGGGACGAAGACGAACACTTCTTCATCGTTGACCGCCTGAAGTCTCTGATTAAGT
ACAAAGGCTATCAGGTGGCTCCCGCTGAATTGGAATCCATCTTGCTCCAACACCCCAACATCTTCGACGC
AGGTGTCGCAGGTCTTCCCGACGATGACGCCGGTGAACTTCCCGCCGCCGTTGTTGTTTTGGAGCACGGA
AAGACGATGACGGAAAAAGAGATCGTGGATTACGTCGCCAGTCAAGTAACAACCGCGAAAAAGTTGCGCG
GAGGAGTTGTGTTTGTGGACGAAGTACCGAAAGGTCTTACCGGAAAACTCGACGCAAGAAAAATCAGAGA
GATCCTCATAAAGGCCAAGAAGGGCGGAAAGATC
